>Addgene plasmid #168520 | pDONR223 SARS-CoV-1 NSP4_nostop | depositor partial sequence | sequence record 326729 | Inserted CDS without stop codon
ATGAAGATTGTTAGTACTTGTTTTAAACTTATGCTTAAGGCCACATTATTGTGCGTTCTTGCTGCATTGG
TTTGTTATATCGTTATGCCAGTACATACATTGTCAATCCATGATGGTTACACAAATGAAATCATTGGTTA
CAAAGCCATTCAGGATGGTGTCACTCGTGACATCATTTCTACTGATGATTGTTTTGCAAATAAACATGCT
GGTTTTGACGCATGGTTTAGCCAGCGTGGTGGTTCATACAAAAATGACAAAAGCTGCCCTGTAGTAGCTG
CTATCATTACAAGAGAGATTGGTTTCATAGTGCCTGGCTTACCGGGTACTGTGCTGAGAGCAATCAATGG
TGACTTCTTGCATTTTCTACCTCGTGTTTTTAGTGCTGTTGGCAACATTTGCTACACACCTTCCAAACTC
ATTGAGTATAGTGATTTTGCTACCTCTGCTTGCGTTCTTGCTGCTGAGTGTACAATTTTTAAGGATGCTA
TGGGCAAACCTGTGCCATATTGTTATGACACTAATTTGCTAGAGGGTTCTATTTCTTATAGTGAGCTTCG
TCCAGACACTCGTTATGTGCTTATGGATGGTTCCATCATACAGTTTCCTAACACTTACCTGGAGGGTTCT
GTTAGAGTAGTAACAACTTTTGATGCTGAGTACTGTAGACATGGTACATGCGAAAGGTCAGAAGTAGGTA
TTTGCCTATCTACCAGTGGTAGATGGGTTCTTAATAATGAGCATTACAGAGCTCTATCAGGAGTTTTCTG
TGGTGTTGATGCGATGAATCTCATAGCTAACATCTTTACTCCTCTTGTGCAACCTGTGGGTGCTTTAGAT
GTGTCTGCTTCAGTAGTGGCTGGTGGTATTATTGCCATATTGGTGACTTGTGCTGCCTACTACTTTATGA
AATTCAGACGTGTTTTTGGTGAGTACAACCATGTTGTTGCTGCTAATGCACTTTTGTTTTTGATGTCTTT
CACTATACTCTGTCTGGTACCAGCTTACAGCTTTCTGCCGGGAGTCTACTCAGTCTTTTACTTGTACTTG
ACATTCTATTTCACCAATGATGTTTCATTCTTGGCTCACCTTCAATGGTTTGCCATGTTTTCTCCTATTG
TGCCTTTTTGGATAACAGCAATCTATGTATTCTGTATTTCTCTGAAGCACTGCCATTGGTTCTTTAACAA
CTATCTTAGGAAAAGAGTCATGTTTAATGGAGTTACATTTAGTACCTTCGAGGAGGCTGCTTTGTGTACC
TTTTTGCTCAACAAGGAAATGTACCTAAAATTGCGTAGCGAGACACTGTTGCCACTTACACAGTATAACA
GGTATCTTGCTCTATATAACAAGTACAAGTATTTCAGTGGAGCCTTAGATACTACCAGCTATCGTGAAGC
AGCTTGCTGCCACTTAGCAAAGGCTCTAAATGACTTTAGCAACTCAGGTGCTGATGTTCTCTACCAACCA
CCACAGACATCAATCACTTCTGCTGTTCTGCAG
