[The description below was written by a language model from this plasmid's Addgene catalogue record.]
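Description:
pDONR223 SARS-CoV-1 NSP4_nostop is a Gateway Entry clone built on the pDONR223 donor backbone, a bacterial cloning vector with no expression function of its own. It is propagated in standard E. coli cloning strains under spectinomycin selection. The record lists the copy number as unknown and does not give a feature table, so the origin of replication and other backbone elements are not itemised here. The backbone is recorded as about 5 kb before insertion, and the insert was introduced by Gateway recombination. In an Entry clone of this kind, the open reading frame sits between attL recombination sites, with M13 forward and reverse primer sites available for sequencing across the insert.

The payload is the coding sequence for non-structural protein 4 (NSP4) of SARS-CoV-1, an insert of roughly 1.5 kb corresponding to one of the mature products of the viral ORF1ab replicase polyprotein. The "nostop" designation indicates that the reading frame lacks a terminal stop codon. After LR recombination into a suitable Destination vector, translation can therefore continue into a C-terminal tag or fusion partner. No promoter, tag or reporter is stated in the record, as expected for an Entry vector, since these elements are supplied by whichever Destination vector is chosen.

The plasmid belongs to a collection of human coronavirus protein-coding sequences assembled as a flexible Gateway resource. Its purpose is to serve as a shuttle from which the NSP4 ORF can be moved into expression vectors for different hosts and assays.
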