Addgene plasmid #168520: pDONR223 SARS-CoV-1 NSP4_nostop
Purpose: Gateway-compatible Entry vector
Depositing lab: Fritz Roth. Depositing organization: Sinai Health System. Publication: A resource of human coronavirus protein-coding sequences in a flexible, multipurpose Gateway Entry clone collection. Weller B, Lin CW, Pogoutse O, Sauer M, Marin-de la Rosa N, Strobel A, Young V, Knapp JJ, Rayhan A, Falter C, Kim DK, Roth FP, Falter-Braun P. G3 (Bethesda). 2023 Jul 5;13(7):jkad105. doi: 10.1093/g3journal/jkad105. PubMed 37267226.
Backbone
  Vector backbone: pDONR223
  Backbone manufacturer: Rual et al, Genome Res. 14:2128-2135, 2004.
  Backbone size w/o insert (bp): 5005
  Vector type: Other
Growth in bacteria
  Bacterial resistance: Spectinomycin, 50 μg/mL
  Growth temperature: 37°C
  Growth strain: DH5alpha
  Copy number: Unknown
Gene/Insert
  Gene/Insert name: NSP4
  Species: Other
  Insert size (bp): 1503
  Entrez Gene: ORF1ab (a.k.a. sarsp1)
  Cloning method: Gateway Cloning
  Sequencing primers: 5′ m13-For; 3′ m13-Rev
Resource information
  A portion of this plasmid was derived from a plasmid made by: Falter-Braun Lab
Terms and licenses: Academic/Nonprofit Terms; Industry Terms
How to cite: pDONR223 SARS-CoV-1 NSP4_nostop was a gift from Fritz Roth (Addgene plasmid # 168520 ; http://n2t.net/addgene:168520 ; RRID:Addgene_168520)
